Addgene plasmid #52732: pET11a-link-NGFP
Purpose: IPTG-inducible expression of link-NGFP negative control for in vivo split GFP assembly assay
Depositing lab: Lynne Regan. Depositing organization: Yale University. Publication: Detecting protein-protein interactions with a green fluorescent protein fragment reassembly trap: scope and mechanism. Magliery TJ, Wilson CG, Pan W, Mishler D, Ghosh I, Hamilton AD, Regan L. J Am Chem Soc. 2005 Jan 12;127(1):146-57. 10.1021/ja046699g PubMed 15631464.
Backbone
  Vector backbone: pET11a
  Backbone manufacturer: Novagen
  Backbone size w/o insert (bp): 5641
  Total vector size (bp): 6181
  Vector type: Bacterial Expression
Growth in bacteria
  Bacterial resistance: Ampicillin, 100 μg/mL
  Growth temperature: 37°C
  Growth strain: DH10B
  Copy number: Low Copy
Gene/Insert
  Gene/Insert name: link-NGFP
  Insert size (bp): 540
  Promoter: T7
  Tag / fusion protein: His tag
  Cloning method: Restriction Enzyme; 5′ cloning site NheI (not destroyed); 3′ cloning site BamHI (not destroyed)
  Sequencing primers: 5′ T7 forward; 3′ T7 reverse
Terms and licenses: Academic/Nonprofit Terms; Industry Terms: Not Available to Industry
How to cite: pET11a-link-NGFP was a gift from Lynne Regan (Addgene plasmid # 52732 ; http://n2t.net/addgene:52732 ; RRID:Addgene_52732)
