[The description below was written by a language model from this plasmid's Addgene catalogue record and pLannotate feature annotations shown in this document.]
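Description:
pET11a-link-NGFP is a bacterial expression plasmid built on the Novagen pET11a backbone, with a total size of 6,181 bp. It replicates in E. coli from a pBR322-type ColE1 origin. The backbone also carries the bom mobility region and the rop gene, which holds the plasmid at low copy number, consistent with the catalogue entry. Selection is by ampicillin through the β-lactamase gene and its own promoter. Several annotated tetracycline-resistance fragments and a tet promoter are non-functional remnants of the pBR322 ancestry typical of pET vectors.

The payload is a roughly 540 bp insert, link-NGFP, cloned between NheI and BamHI sites that both remain intact. The feature table identifies it as a GFP-family fragment derived from Aequorea victoria, matching the N-terminal portion of GFP used in split-GFP work. The name indicates it is joined to a linker, and the record lists a His tag, although neither the linker nor the tag is annotated as a separate feature and the tag's position is not stated. Expression is driven by a T7 promoter followed by a lac operator and the T7 gene 10 ribosome binding site, and it ends at the T7 terminator. A short stretch annotated after the insert as a T7 gene 10-derived fragment appears to be vector sequence. The plasmid-borne lacI gene supplies repressor, so transcription stays off until IPTG is added in a host that provides T7 RNA polymerase.

Because the GFP fragment carries only a linker and no interacting partner protein, the construct serves as a negative control in the in vivo split-GFP reassembly assay for protein–protein interactions, indicating the background fluorescence obtained without a genuine interaction.
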