Features (pLannotate 1.2.2; 19 found; start..end, strand, type, name):
     36..503     +  CDS            (3-F)Tyr-EGFP (fragment): (3-F)Tyr-EGFP is a basic (constitutively fluorescent) green fluorescent protein published in 2004, derived from Aequorea victoria.
    550..599     +  CDS            SET1 (fragment): solubility-enhancement tag derived from T7 phage gene 10B
    607..654     +  terminator     T7 terminator: transcription terminator for bacteriophage T7 RNA polymerase
    677..781     -  CDS            TcR (fragment): tetracycline efflux protein; tet; confers resistance to tetracycline
    829..857     -  promoter       tet promoter: E. coli promoter for tetracycline efflux protein gene
    970..1074    +  promoter       AmpR promoter: bla
   1075..1935    +  CDS            AmpR: β-lactamase; bla; confers resistance to ampicillin, carbenicillin, and related antibiotics
   2106..2694    +  rep_origin     ori: high-copy-number ColE1/pMB1/pBR322/pUC origin of replication
   2880..3022    -  misc_feature   bom: basis of mobility region from pBR322
   3124..3315    -  CDS            rop: Rop protein, which maintains plasmids at low copy number; rop
   3332..3712    +  CDS            YPB1_ECOLX: Protein predicted: Swiss-Prot protein existence level 4. From Escherichia coli.
   3954..4578    -  CDS            TcR (fragment): tetracycline efflux protein; tet; confers resistance to tetracycline
   4593..4614    -  protein_bind   CAP binding site: CAP binding activates transcription in the presence of cAMP. E. coli catabolite activator protein
   4627..5709    -  CDS            lacI: lac repressor; lacI; The lac repressor binds to the lac operator to inhibit transcription in E. coli. This inhibition can be relieved by adding lactose or isopropyl-β-D-thiogalactopyranoside (IPTG).
   5710..5787    -  promoter       lacI promoter: lacI
   5795..6074    -  CDS            TcR (fragment): tetracycline efflux protein; tet; confers resistance to tetracycline
   6096..6114    +  promoter       T7 promoter: promoter for bacteriophage T7 RNA polymerase
   6115..6139    +  protein_bind   lac operator: The lac repressor binds to the lac operator to inhibit transcription in E. coli. This inhibition can be relieved by adding lactose or isopropyl-β-D-thiogalactopyranoside (IPTG). lac repressor encoded by lacI
   6154..6176    +  RBS            RBS: efficient ribosome binding site from bacteriophage T7 gene 10 (Olins and Rangwala, 1989)
>Addgene plasmid #52732 | pET11a-link-NGFP | depositor full sequence | sequence record 82075 | pET11a-link-NGFP sequence 6181 bps
ATATGGCTAGCCATCACCACCATCACCATGGCGCGAGCAAAGGAGAAGAACTCTTCACTGGAGTTGTCCC
AATTCTTGTTGAATTAGATGGTGATGTTAACGGCCACAAGTTCTCTGTCAGTGGAGAGGGTGAAGGTGAT
GCAACATACGGAAAACTTACCCTGAAGTTCATCTGCACTACTGGCAAACTGCCTGTTCCATGGCCAACAC
TAGTCACTACTCTGTGCTATGGTGTTCAATGCTTTTCAAGATACCCGGATCATATGAAACGGCATGACTT
TTTCAAGAGTGCCATGCCCGAAGGTTATGTACAGGAAAGGACCATCTTCTTCAAAGATGACGGCAACTAC
AAGACACGTGCTGAAGTCAAGTTTGAAGGTGATACCCTTGTTAATAGAATCGAGTTAAAAGGTATTGACT
TCAAGGAAGATGGCAACATTCTGGGACACAAATTGGAATACAACTATAACTCACACAACGTTCTCATCAT
GGCAGACAAACAAGGTGGCTCTGGCTCTGGCTCGAGCAATCCCGGGAATTAAGGATCCGGCTGCTAACAA
AGCCCGAAAGGAAGCTGAGTTGGCTGCTGCCACCGCTGAGCAATAACTAGCATAACCCCTTGGGGCCTCT
AAACGGGTCTTGAGGGGTTTTTTGCTGAAAGGAGGAACTATATCCGGATATCCCGCAAGAGGCCCGGCAG
TACCGGCATAACCAAGCCTATGCCTACAGCATCCAGGGTGACGGTGCCGAGGATGACGATGAGCGCATTG
TTAGATTTCATACACGGTGCCTGACTGCGTTAGCAATTTAACTGTGATAAACTACCGCATTAAAGCTTAT
CGATGATAAGCTGTCAAACATGAGAATTCTTGAAGACGAAAGGGCCTCGTGATACGCCTATTTTTATAGG
TTAATGTCATGATAATAATGGTTTCTTAGACGTCAGGTGGCACTTTTCGGGGAAATGTGCGCGGAACCCC
TATTTGTTTATTTTTCTAAATACATTCAAATATGTATCCGCTCATGAGACAATAACCCTGATAAATGCTT
CAATAATATTGAAAAAGGAAGAGTATGAGTATTCAACATTTCCGTGTCGCCCTTATTCCCTTTTTTGCGG
CATTTTGCCTTCCTGTTTTTGCTCACCCAGAAACGCTGGTGAAAGTAAAAGATGCTGAAGATCAGTTGGG
TGCACGAGTGGGTTACATCGAACTGGATCTCAACAGCGGTAAGATCCTTGAGAGTTTTCGCCCCGAAGAA
CGTTTTCCAATGATGAGCACTTTTAAAGTTCTGCTATGTGGCGCGGTATTATCCCGTGTTGACGCCGGGC
AAGAGCAACTCGGTCGCCGCATACACTATTCTCAGAATGACTTGGTTGAGTACTCACCAGTCACAGAAAA
GCATCTTACGGATGGCATGACAGTAAGAGAATTATGCAGTGCTGCCATAACCATGAGTGATAACACTGCG
GCCAACTTACTTCTGACAACGATCGGAGGACCGAAGGAGCTAACCGCTTTTTTGCACAACATGGGGGATC
ATGTAACTCGCCTTGATCGTTGGGAACCGGAGCTGAATGAAGCCATACCAAACGACGAGCGTGACACCAC
GATGCCTGCAGCAATGGCAACAACGTTGCGCAAACTATTAACTGGCGAACTACTTACTCTAGCTTCCCGG
CAACAATTAATAGACTGGATGGAGGCGGATAAAGTTGCAGGACCACTTCTGCGCTCGGCCCTTCCGGCTG
GCTGGTTTATTGCTGATAAATCTGGAGCCGGTGAGCGTGGGTCTCGCGGTATCATTGCAGCACTGGGGCC
AGATGGTAAGCCCTCCCGTATCGTAGTTATCTACACGACGGGGAGTCAGGCAACTATGGATGAACGAAAT
AGACAGATCGCTGAGATAGGTGCCTCACTGATTAAGCATTGGTAACTGTCAGACCAAGTTTACTCATATA
TACTTTAGATTGATTTAAAACTTCATTTTTAATTTAAAAGGATCTAGGTGAAGATCCTTTTTGATAATCT
CATGACCAAAATCCCTTAACGTGAGTTTTCGTTCCACTGAGCGTCAGACCCCGTAGAAAAGATCAAAGGA
TCTTCTTGAGATCCTTTTTTTCTGCGCGTAATCTGCTGCTTGCAAACAAAAAAACCACCGCTACCAGCGG
TGGTTTGTTTGCCGGATCAAGAGCTACCAACTCTTTTTCCGAAGGTAACTGGCTTCAGCAGAGCGCAGAT
ACCAAATACTGTCCTTCTAGTGTAGCCGTAGTTAGGCCACCACTTCAAGAACTCTGTAGCACCGCCTACA
TACCTCGCTCTGCTAATCCTGTTACCAGTGGCTGCTGCCAGTGGCGATAAGTCGTGTCTTACCGGGTTGG
ACTCAAGACGATAGTTACCGGATAAGGCGCAGCGGTCGGGCTGAACGGGGGGTTCGTGCACACAGCCCAG
CTTGGAGCGAACGACCTACACCGAACTGAGATACCTACAGCGTGAGCTATGAGAAAGCGCCACGCTTCCC
GAAGGGAGAAAGGCGGACAGGTATCCGGTAAGCGGCAGGGTCGGAACAGGAGAGCGCACGAGGGAGCTTC
CAGGGGGAAACGCCTGGTATCTTTATAGTCCTGTCGGGTTTCGCCACCTCTGACTTGAGCGTCGATTTTT
GTGATGCTCGTCAGGGGGGCGGAGCCTATGGAAAAACGCCAGCAACGCGGCCTTTTTACGGTTCCTGGCC
TTTTGCTGGCCTTTTGCTCACATGTTCTTTCCTGCGTTATCCCCTGATTCTGTGGATAACCGTATTACCG
CCTTTGAGTGAGCTGATACCGCTCGCCGCAGCCGAACGACCGAGCGCAGCGAGTCAGTGAGCGAGGAAGC
GGAAGAGCGCCTGATGCGGTATTTTCTCCTTACGCATCTGTGCGGTATTTCACACCGCATATATGGTGCA
CTCTCAGTACAATCTGCTCTGATGCCGCATAGTTAAGCCAGTATACACTCCGCTATCGCTACGTGACTGG
GTCATGGCTGCGCCCCGACACCCGCCAACACCCGCTGACGCGCCCTGACGGGCTTGTCTGCTCCCGGCAT
CCGCTTACAGACAAGCTGTGACCGTCTCCGGGAGCTGCATGTGTCAGAGGTTTTCACCGTCATCACCGAA
ACGCGCGAGGCAGCTGCGGTAAAGCTCATCAGCGTGGTCGTGAAGCGATTCACAGATGTCTGCCTGTTCA
TCCGCGTCCAGCTCGTTGAGTTTCTCCAGAAGCGTTAATGTCTGGCTTCTGATAAAGCGGGCCATGTTAA
GGGCGGTTTTTTCCTGTTTGGTCACTGATGCCTCCGTGTAAGGGGGATTTCTGTTCATGGGGGTAATGAT
ACCGATGAAACGAGAGAGGATGCTCACGATACGGGTTACTGATGATGAACATGCCCGGTTACTGGAACGT
TGTGAGGGTAAACAACTGGCGGTATGGATGCGGCGGGACCAGAGAAAAATCACTCAGGGTCAATGCCAGC
GCTTCGTTAATACAGATGTAGGTGTTCCACAGGGTAGCCAGCAGCATCCTGCGATGCAGATCCGGAACAT
AATGGTGCAGGGCGCTGACTTCCGCGTTTCCAGACTTTACGAAACACGGAAACCGAAGACCATTCATGTT
GTTGCTCAGGTCGCAGACGTTTTGCAGCAGCAGTCGCTTCACGTTCGCTCGCGTATCGGTGATTCATTCT
GCTAACCAGTAAGGCAACCCCGCCAGCCTAGCCGGGTCCTCAACGACAGGAGCACGATCATGCGCACCCG
TGGCCAGGACCCAACGCTGCCCGAGATGCGCCGCGTGCGGCTGCTGGAGATGGCGGACGCGATGGATATG
TTCTGCCAAGGGTTGGTTTGCGCATTCACAGTTCTCCGCAAGAATTGATTGGCTCCAATTCTTGGAGTGG
TGAATCCGTTAGCGAGGTGCCGCCGGCTTCCATTCAGGTCGAGGTGGCCCGGCTCCATGCACCGCGACGC
AACGCGGGGAGGCAGACAAGGTATAGGGCGGCGCCTACAATCCATGCCAACCCGTTCCATGTGCTCGCCG
AGGCGGCATAAATCGCCGTGACGATCAGCGGTCCAGTGATCGAAGTTAGGCTGGTAAGAGCCGCGAGCGA
TCCTTGAAGCTGTCCCTGATGGTCGTCATCTACCTGCCTGGACAGCATGGCCTGCAACGCGGGCATCCCG
ATGCCGCCGGAAGCGAGAAGAATCATAATGGGGAAGGCCATCCAGCCTCGCGTCGCGAACGCCAGCAAGA
CGTAGCCCAGCGCGTCGGCCGCCATGCCGGCGATAATGGCCTGCTTCTCGCCGAAACGTTTGGTGGCGGG
ACCAGTGACGAAGGCTTGAGCGAGGGCGTGCAAGATTCCGAATACCGCAAGCGACAGGCCGATCATCGTC
GCGCTCCAGCGAAAGCGGTCCTCGCCGAAAATGACCCAGAGCGCTGCCGGCACCTGTCCTACGAGTTGCA
TGATAAAGAAGACAGTCATAAGTGCGGCGACGATAGTCATGCCCCGCGCCCACCGGAAGGAGCTGACTGG
GTTGAAGGCTCTCAAGGGCATCGGTCGAGATCCCGGTGCCTAATGAGTGAGCTAACTTACATTAATTGCG
TTGCGCTCACTGCCCGCTTTCCAGTCGGGAAACCTGTCGTGCCAGCTGCATTAATGAATCGGCCAACGCG
CGGGGAGAGGCGGTTTGCGTATTGGGCGCCAGGGTGGTTTTTCTTTTCACCAGTGAGACGGGCAACAGCT
GATTGCCCTTCACCGCCTGGCCCTGAGAGAGTTGCAGCAAGCGGTCCACGCTGGTTTGCCCCAGCAGGCG
AAAATCCTGTTTGATGGTGGTTAACGGCGGGATATAACATGAGCTGTCTTCGGTATCGTCGTATCCCACT
ACCGAGATATCCGCACCAACGCGCAGCCCGGACTCGGTAATGGCGCGCATTGCGCCCAGCGCCATCTGAT
CGTTGGCAACCAGCATCGCAGTGGGAACGATGCCCTCATTCAGCATTTGCATGGTTTGTTGAAAACCGGA
CATGGCACTCCAGTCGCCTTCCCGTTCCGCTATCGGCTGAATTTGATTGCGAGTGAGATATTTATGCCAG
CCAGCCAGACGCAGACGCGCCGAGACAGAACTTAATGGGCCCGCTAACAGCGCGATTTGCTGGTGACCCA
ATGCGACCAGATGCTCCACGCCCAGTCGCGTACCGTCTTCATGGGAGAAAATAATACTGTTGATGGGTGT
CTGGTCAGAGACATCAAGAAATAACGCCGGAACATTAGTGCAGGCAGCTTCCACAGCAATGGCATCCTGG
TCATCCAGCGGATAGTTAATGATCAGCCCACTGACGCGTTGCGCGAGAAGATTGTGCACCGCCGCTTTAC
AGGCTTCGACGCCGCTTCGTTCTACCATCGACACCACCACGCTGGCACCCAGTTGATCGGCGCGAGATTT
AATCGCCGCGACAATTTGCGACGGCGCGTGCAGGGCCAGACTGGAGGTGGCAACGCCAATCAGCAACGAC
TGTTTGCCCGCCAGTTGTTGTGCCACGCGGTTGGGAATGTAATTCAGCTCCGCCATCGCCGCTTCCACTT
TTTCCCGCGTTTTCGCAGAAACGTGGCTGGCCTGGTTCACCACGCGGGAAACGGTCTGATAAGAGACACC
GGCATACTCTGCGACATCGTATAACGTTACTGGTTTCACATTCACCACCCTGAATTGACTCTCTTCCGGG
CGCTATCATGCCATACCGCGAAAGGTTTTGCGCCATTCGATGGTGTCCGGGATCTCGACGCTCTCCCTTA
TGCGACTCCTGCATTAGGAAGCAGCCCAGTAGTAGGTTGAGGCCGTTGAGCACCGCCGCCGCAAGGAATG
GTGCATGCAAGGAGATGGCGCCCAACAGTCCCCCGGCCACGGGGCCTGCCACCATACCCACGCCGAAACA
AGCGCTCATGAGCCCGAAGTGGCGAGCCCGATCTTCCCCATCGGTGATGTCGGCGATATAGGCGCCAGCA
ACCGCACCTGTGGCGCCGGTGATGCCGGCCACGATGCGTCCGGCGTAGAGGATCGAGATCTCGATCCCGC
GAAATTAATACGACTCACTATAGGGGAATTGTGAGCGGATAACAATTCCCCTCTAGAAATAATTTTGTTT
AACTTTAAGAAGGAGATATAC
