>Addgene plasmid #52732 | pET11a-link-NGFP | addgene partial sequence | sequence record 83652 | pBRrevBam 5'-GGTGATGTCGGCGATATAGG-3'
GTGATGCCGGCCACGATGCGTCCGGCGTAGAGGATCGAGATCTCGATCCCGCGAAATTAATACGACTCAC
TATAGGGGAATTGTGAGCGGATAACAATTCCCCTCTAGAAATAATTTTGTTTAACTTTAAGAAGGAGATA
TACATATGGCTAGCCATCACCACCATCACCATGGCGCGAGCAAAGGAGAAGAACTCTTCACTGGAGTTGT
CCCAATTCTTGTTGAATTAGATGGTGATGTTAACGGCCACAAGTTCTCTGTCAGTGGAGAGGGTGAAGGT
GATGCAACATACGGAAAACTTACCCTGAAGTTCATCTGCACTACTGGCAAACTGCCTGTTCCATGGCCAA
CACTAGTCACTACTCTGTGCTATGGTGTTCAATGCTTTTCAAGATACCCGGATCATATGAAACGGCATGA
CTTTTTCAAGAGTGCCATGCCCGAAGGTTATGTACAGGAAAGGACCATCTTCTTCAAAGATGACGGCAAC
TACAAGACACGTGCTGAAGTCAAGTTTGAAGGTGATACCCTTGTTAATAGAATCGAGTTAAAAGGTATTG
ACTTCAAGGAAGATGGCAACATTCTGGGACACAAATTGGAATACAACTATAACTCACACAACGTTCTCAT
CATGGCAGACAAACAAGGTGGCTCTGGCTCTGGCTCGAGCAATCCCGGGAATTAAGGATCCGGCTGCTAA
CAAAGCCCGAAAGGAAGCTGAGTTGGCTGCTGCCACCGCTGAGCAATAACTAGCATAACCCCTTGGGGCC
TCTAAACGGGTCTTGAGGGGTTTTTTGCTGAAAGGAGGAACTATATCCGGATATCCCGCAAGAGGCCCGG
CAGTACCGGCATAACCAAGCCTATGCCTACAGCATCCAGGGTGACGGTGCCGAGGATGACGATGAGCGCA
TTGTTAGATTTCATACACGGTGCCTGACTGCGTTAGCAATTTAACTGTGATAAACTACCGCATTAAAGCT
